Addgene plasmid #104463: pGP-CMV-jGCaMP7s
Purpose: Mammalian expression of ultrasensitive protein calcium sensor
Depositing lab: Douglas Kim & GENIE Project. Depositing organization: HHMI, Janelia Research Campus. Publication: High-performance calcium sensors for imaging activity in neuronal populations and microcompartments. Dana H, Sun Y, Mohar B, Hulse BK, Kerlin AM, Hasseman JP, Tsegaye G, Tsang A, Wong A, Patel R, Macklin JJ, Chen Y, Konnerth A, Jayaraman V, Looger LL, Schreiter ER, Svoboda K, Kim DS. Nat Methods. 2019 Jul;16(7):649-657. doi: 10.1038/s41592-019-0435-6. Epub 2019 Jun 17. PubMed 31209382.
Backbone
  Vector backbone: pCMV
  Total vector size (bp): 5308
  Vector type: Mammalian Expression
  Selectable markers: Neomycin (select with G418)
Growth in bacteria
  Bacterial resistance: Kanamycin, 50 μg/mL
  Growth temperature: 37°C
  Growth strain: DH5alpha
  Copy number: High Copy
Gene/Insert
  Gene/Insert name: jGCaMP7s (alt names: GCaMP3-A52V K78H T302L R303P A317L D380Y T381R S383T R392G; GCaMP3 variant 1473; Janelia GCaMP7)
  Species: R. norvegicus (rat), G. gallus (chicken); A. victoria (jellyfish)
  Insert size (bp): 1353
  Promoter: CMV
  Tag / fusion protein: T7 epitope, Xpress tag, 6xHis
  Cloning method: Restriction Enzyme; 5′ cloning site BglII (not destroyed); 3′ cloning site NotI (not destroyed)
  Sequencing primers: 5′ ATGGGAGTTTGTTTTGGC
Terms and licenses: Academic/Nonprofit Terms; Industry Terms: Not Available to Industry
Depositor comments: Please visit https://www.biorxiv.org/content/10.1101/434589v1 for bioRxiv preprint.
How to cite: pGP-CMV-jGCaMP7s was a gift from Douglas Kim & GENIE Project (Addgene plasmid # 104463 ; http://n2t.net/addgene:104463 ; RRID:Addgene_104463)
