[The description below was written by a language model from this plasmid's Addgene catalogue record and pLannotate feature annotations shown in this document.]
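Description:
pGP-CMV-jGCaMP7s is a 5,308 bp mammalian expression plasmid built on a pCMV backbone for producing the genetically encoded calcium indicator jGCaMP7s, described in the record as an ultrasensitive protein calcium sensor. It replicates in E. coli at high copy from a ColE1/pUC-type origin and also carries an f1 phage origin. A single NeoR/KanR gene (Tn5 aminoglycoside phosphotransferase) serves both hosts. A bacterial bla-type promoter drives it for kanamycin selection, and the adjacent SV40 enhancer/early promoter drives it in mammalian cells for G418 selection, with an HSV TK polyadenylation signal downstream. The automated annotation also reports short fragments (RSF ori, ble, bGH poly(A), SV40 large T antigen), which look like backbone remnants or partial matches rather than functional parts.

The payload is a 1,353 bp open reading frame cloned between BglII and NotI sites. It sits downstream of the human cytomegalovirus immediate-early enhancer and promoter and is terminated by an SV40 poly(A) signal. The annotation tool labels this coding sequence GCaMP6s, reflecting its close similarity to that earlier sensor. The catalogue entry identifies it as jGCaMP7s, a GCaMP3-lineage variant carrying a defined set of point substitutions. GCaMP sensors fuse a circularly permuted jellyfish GFP to calmodulin and a calmodulin-binding peptide, which fits the rat, chicken and Aequorea victoria sources listed. Calcium binding raises the fluorescence. The protein also carries 6xHis, T7 epitope and Xpress tags, which are useful for detection or purification.

The construct suits transient or G418-selected stable expression in cultured mammalian cells for fluorescence imaging of calcium dynamics. The associated publication applies these sensors to imaging activity in neuronal populations and microcompartments.
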