Features (pLannotate 1.2.2; 15 found; start..end, strand, type, name):
      2..61      +  rep_origin     RSF ori (fragment): Plasmids containing the RSF 1030 origin of replication can be propagated in E. coli cells that contain additional plasmids with compatible origins.
    129..432     +  enhancer       CMV enhancer: human cytomegalovirus immediate early enhancer
    433..636     +  promoter       CMV promoter: human cytomegalovirus (CMV) immediate early promoter
    659..684     +  misc_feature   MCS (fragment): multiple cloning site
    690..2042    +  CDS            GCaMP6s: improved fluorescent protein-based calcium sensor (Chen et al., 2013)
   2058..2141    +  CDS            large T antigen (fragment): large T antigen from SV40 (simian virus 40)
   2164..2285    +  polyA_signal   SV40 poly(A) signal: SV40 polyadenylation signal
   2319..2747    -  rep_origin     f1 ori (sequence partly withheld): f1 bacteriophage origin of replication; arrow indicates direction of (+) strand synthesis
   2774..2878    +  promoter       AmpR promoter: bla
   2880..3237    +  promoter       SV40 promoter: SV40 enhancer and early promoter
   3272..4066    +  CDS            NeoR/KanR: aminoglycoside phosphotransferase from Tn5; aph(3')-II (or nptII); confers resistance to neomycin, kanamycin, and G418 (Geneticin®)
   4087..4239    +  CDS            ble (fragment): BLE_KLEPN - Experimental evidence at protein level: Swiss-Prot protein existence level 1. Binding protein with a strong affinity to the bleomycin family of antibiotics. Binds to CL990; an antimitotic-antibiotic compound. From Klebsiella pneumoniae.
   4298..4345    +  polyA_signal   HSV TK poly(A) signal: herpes simplex virus thymidine kinase polyadenylation signal (Cole and Stacy, 1985)
   4436..4452    -  polyA_signal   bGH poly(A) signal (fragment): bovine growth hormone polyadenylation signal
   4674..5262    +  rep_origin     ori: high-copy-number ColE1/pMB1/pBR322/pUC origin of replication
>Addgene plasmid #104463 | pGP-CMV-jGCaMP7s | addgene full sequence | sequence record 247315 | Addgene NGS Result
CTTTTGCTCACATGTTCTTTCCTGCGTTATCCCCTGATTCTGTGGATAACCGTATTACCGCCATGCATTA
GTTATTAATAGTAATCAATTACGGGGTCATTAGTTCATAGCCCATATATGGAGTTCCGCGTTACATAACT
TACGGTAAATGGCCCGCCTGGCTGACCGCCCAACGACCCCCGCCCATTGACGTCAATAATGACGTATGTT
CCCATAGTAACGCCAATAGGGACTTTCCATTGACGTCAATGGGTGGAGTATTTACGGTAAACTGCCCACT
TGGCAGTACATCAAGTGTATCATATGCCAAGTACGCCCCCTATTGACGTCAATGACGGTAAATGGCCCGC
CTGGCATTATGCCCAGTACATGACCTTATGGGACTTTCCTACTTGGCAGTACATCTACGTATTAGTCATC
GCTATTACCATGGTGATGCGGTTTTGGCAGTACATCAATGGGCGTGGATAGCGGTTTGACTCACGGGGAT
TTCCAAGTCTCCACCCCATTGACGTCAATGGGAGTTTGTTTTGGCACCAAAATCAACGGGACTTTCCAAA
ATGTCGTAACAACTCCGCCCCATTGACGCAAATGGGCGGTAGGCGTGTACGGTGGGAGGTCTATATAAGC
AGAGCTGGTTTAGTGAACCGTCAGATCCGCTAGCGCTACCGGACTCAGATCTCGCCACCATGGGTTCTCA
TCATCATCATCATCATGGTATGGCTAGCATGACTGGTGGACAGCAAATGGGTCGGGATCTGTACGACGAT
GACGATAAGGATCTCGCCACCATGGTCGACTCATCACGTCGTAAGTGGAATAAGACAGGTCACGCAGTCA
GAGTGATAGGTCGGCTGAGCTCACTCGAGAACGTCTATATCAAGGCCGACAAGCAGAAGAACGGCATCAA
GGCGAACTTCCACATCCGCCACAACATCGAGGACGGCGGCGTGCAGCTCGCCTACCACTACCAGCAGAAC
ACCCCCATCGGCGACGGCCCCGTGCTGCTGCCCGACAACCACTACCTGAGCGTGCAGTCCAAACTTTCGA
AAGACCCCAACGAGAAGCGCGATCACATGGTCCTGCTGGAGTTCGTGACCGCCGCCGGGATCACTCTCGG
CATGGACGAGCTGTACAAGGGCGGTACCGGAGGGAGCATGGTGAGCAAGGGCGAGGAGCTGTTCACCGGG
GTGGTGCCCATCCTGGTCGAGCTGGACGGCGACGTAAACGGCCACAAGTTCAGCGTGTCCGGCGAGGGTG
AGGGCGATGCCACCTACGGCAAGCTGACCCTGAAGTTCATCTGCACCACCGGCAAGCTGCCCGTGCCCTG
GCCCACCCTCGTGACCACCCTGACCTACGGCGTGCAGTGCTTCAGCCGCTACCCCGACCACATGAAGCAG
CACGACTTCTTCAAGTCCGCCATGCCCGAAGGCTACATCCAGGAGCGCACCATCTTCTTCAAGGACGACG
GCAACTACAAGACCCGCGCCGAGGTGAAGTTCGAGGGCGACACCCTGGTGAACCGCATCGAGCTTAAGGG
CATCGACTTCAAGGAGGACGGCAACATCCTGGGGCACAAGCTGGAGTACAACCTTCCTGACCAACTGACT
GAAGAGCAGATCGCAGAATTTAAAGAGCTTTTCTCCCTATTTGACAAGGACGGGGATGGGACAATAACAA
CCAAGGAGCTGGGGACGGTGATGCGGTCTCTGGGGCAGAACCCCACAGAAGCAGAGCTGCAGGACATGAT
CAATGAAGTAGATGCCGACGGTGACGGCACAATCGACTTCCCTGAGTTCCTGACAATGATGGCAAGAAAA
ATGAAATACAGGGACACGGAAGAAGAAATTAGAGAAGCGTTCGGTGTGTTTGATAAGGATGGCAATGGCT
ACATCAGTGCAGCAGAGCTTCGCCACGTGATGACAAACCTTGGAGAGAAGTTAACAGATGAAGAGGTTGA
TGAAATGATCAGGGAAGCAGACATCGATGGGGATGGTCAGGTAAACTACGAAGAGTTTGTACAAATGATG
ACAGCGAAGTGAGCGGCCGCGACTCTAGATCATAATCAGCCATACCACATTTGTAGAGGTTTTACTTGCT
TTAAAAAACCTCCCACACCTCCCCCTGAACCTGAAACATAAAATGAATGCAATTGTTGTTGTTAACTTGT
TTATTGCAGCTTATAATGGTTACAAATAAAGCAATAGCATCACAAATTTCACAAATAAAGCATTTTTTTC
ACTGCATTCTAGTTGTGGTTTGTCCAAACTCATCAATGTATCTTAAGGCGTAAATTGTAAGCGTTAATAT
TTTGTTAAAATTCGCGTTAAATTTTTGTTAAATCAGCTCATTTTTTAACCAATAGGCCGAAATCGGCAAA
ATCCCTTATAAATCAAAAGAATAGACCGAGATAGGGT
[37 nt withheld, positions 2418-2454]
AAAGAACGTGGACTCCAACGTCAAAGG
[49 nt withheld, positions 2482-2530]
T
[91 nt withheld, positions 2532-2622]
G
[124 nt withheld, positions 2624-2747]
CAGGTGGCACTTTTCGGGGAAATGTGCGCGGAACCCCTATTTGTTTATTTTTCTAAATACATTCAAATAT
GTATCCGCTCATGAGACAATAACCCTGATAAATGCTTCAATAATATTGAAAAAGGAAGAGTCCTGAGGCG
GAAAGAACCAGCTGTGGAATGTGTGTCAGTTAGGGTGTGGAAAGTCCCCAGGCTCCCCAGCAGGCAGAAG
TATGCAAAGCATGCATCTCAATTAGTCAGCAACCAGGTGTGGAAAGTCCCCAGGCTCCCCAGCAGGCAGA
AGTATGCAAAGCATGCATCTCAATTAGTCAGCAACCATAGTCCCGCCCCTAACTCCGCCCATCCCGCCCC
TAACTCCGCCCAGTTCCGCCCATTCTCCGCCCCATGGCTGACTAATTTTTTTTATTTATGCAGAGGCCGA
GGCCGCCTCGGCCTCTGAGCTATTCCAGAAGTAGTGAGGAGGCTTTTTTGGAGGCCTAGGCTTTTGCAAA
GATCGATCAAGAGACAGGATGAGGATCGTTTCGCATGATTGAACAAGATGGATTGCACGCAGGTTCTCCG
GCCGCTTGGGTGGAGAGGCTATTCGGCTATGACTGGGCACAACAGACAATCGGCTGCTCTGATGCCGCCG
TGTTCCGGCTGTCAGCGCAGGGGCGCCCGGTTCTTTTTGTCAAGACCGACCTGTCCGGTGCCCTGAATGA
ACTGCAAGACGAGGCAGCGCGGCTATCGTGGCTGGCCACGACGGGCGTTCCTTGCGCAGCTGTGCTCGAC
GTTGTCACTGAAGCGGGAAGGGACTGGCTGCTATTGGGCGAAGTGCCGGGGCAGGATCTCCTGTCATCTC
ACCTTGCTCCTGCCGAGAAAGTATCCATCATGGCTGATGCAATGCGGCGGCTGCATACGCTTGATCCGGC
TACCTGCCCATTCGACCACCAAGCGAAACATCGCATCGAGCGAGCACGTACTCGGATGGAAGCCGGTCTT
GTCGATCAGGATGATCTGGACGAAGAGCATCAGGGGCTCGCGCCAGCCGAACTGTTCGCCAGGCTCAAGG
CGAGCATGCCCGACGGCGAGGATCTCGTCGTGACCCATGGCGATGCCTGCTTGCCGAATATCATGGTGGA
AAATGGCCGCTTTTCTGGATTCATCGACTGTGGCCGGCTGGGTGTGGCGGACCGCTATCAGGACATAGCG
TTGGCTACCCGTGATATTGCTGAAGAGCTTGGCGGCGAATGGGCTGACCGCTTCCTCGTGCTTTACGGTA
TCGCCGCTCCCGATTCGCAGCGCATCGCCTTCTATCGCCTTCTTGACGAGTTCTTCTGAGCGGGACTCTG
GGGTTCGAAATGACCGACCAAGCGACGCCCAACCTGCCATCACGAGATTTCGATTCCACCGCCGCCTTCT
ATGAAAGGTTGGGCTTCGGAATCGTTTTCCGGGACGCCGGCTGGATGATCCTCCAGCGCGGGGATCTCAT
GCTGGAGTTCTTCGCCCACCCTAGGGGGAGGCTAACTGAAACACGGAAGGAGACAATACCGGAAGGAACC
CGCGCTATGACGGCAATAAAAAGACAGAATAAAACGCACGGTGTTGGGTCGTTTGTTCATAAACGCGGGG
TTCGGTCCCAGGGCTGGCACTCTGTCGATACCCCACCGAGACCCCATTGGGGCCAATACGCCCGCGTTTC
TTCCTTTTCCCCACCCCACCCCCCAAGTTCGGGTGAAGGCCCAGGGCTCGCAGCCAACGTCGGGGCGGCA
GGCCCTGCCATAGCCTCAGGTTACTCATATATACTTTAGATTGATTTAAAACTTCATTTTTAATTTAAAA
GGATCTAGGTGAAGATCCTTTTTGATAATCTCATGACCAAAATCCCTTAACGTGAGTTTTCGTTCCACTG
AGCGTCAGACCCCGTAGAAAAGATCAAAGGATCTTCTTGAGATCCTTTTTTTCTGCGCGTAATCTGCTGC
TTGCAAACAAAAAAACCACCGCTACCAGCGGTGGTTTGTTTGCCGGATCAAGAGCTACCAACTCTTTTTC
CGAAGGTAACTGGCTTCAGCAGAGCGCAGATACCAAATACTGTTCTTCTAGTGTAGCCGTAGTTAGGCCA
CCACTTCAAGAACTCTGTAGCACCGCCTACATACCTCGCTCTGCTAATCCTGTTACCAGTGGCTGCTGCC
AGTGGCGATAAGTCGTGTCTTACCGGGTTGGACTCAAGACGATAGTTACCGGATAAGGCGCAGCGGTCGG
GCTGAACGGGGGGTTCGTGCACACAGCCCAGCTTGGAGCGAACGACCTACACCGAACTGAGATACCTACA
GCGTGAGCTATGAGAAAGCGCCACGCTTCCCGAAGGGAGAAAGGCGGACAGGTATCCGGTAAGCGGCAGG
GTCGGAACAGGAGAGCGCACGAGGGAGCTTCCAGGGGGAAACGCCTGGTATCTTTATAGTCCTGTCGGGT
TTCGCCACCTCTGACTTGAGCGTCGATTTTTGTGATGCTCGTCAGGGGGGCGGAGCCTATGGAAAAACGC
CAGCAACGCGGCCTTTTTACGGTTCCTGGCCTTTTGCTGGC
