>Addgene plasmid #104463 | pGP-CMV-jGCaMP7s | depositor partial sequence | sequence record 197995 | Insert
ATGGGTTCTCATCATCATCATCATCATGGTATGGCTAGCATGACTGGTGGACAGCAAATGGGTCGGGATC
TGTACGACGATGACGATAAGGATCTCGCCACCATGGTCGACTCATCACGTCGTAAGTGGAATAAGACAGG
TCACGCAGTCAGAGTGATAGGTCGGCTGAGCTCACTCGAGAACGTCTATATCAAGGCCGACAAGCAGAAG
AACGGCATCAAGGCGAACTTCCACATCCGCCACAACATCGAGGACGGCGGCGTGCAGCTCGCCTACCACT
ACCAGCAGAACACCCCCATCGGCGACGGCCCCGTGCTGCTGCCCGACAACCACTACCTGAGCGTGCAGTC
CAAACTTTCGAAAGACCCCAACGAGAAGCGCGATCACATGGTCCTGCTGGAGTTCGTGACCGCCGCCGGG
ATCACTCTCGGCATGGACGAGCTGTACAAGGGCGGTACCGGAGGGAGCATGGTGAGCAAGGGCGAGGAGC
TGTTCACCGGGGTGGTGCCCATCCTGGTCGAGCTGGACGGCGACGTAAACGGCCACAAGTTCAGCGTGTC
CGGCGAGGGTGAGGGCGATGCCACCTACGGCAAGCTGACCCTGAAGTTCATCTGCACCACCGGCAAGCTG
CCCGTGCCCTGGCCCACCCTCGTGACCACCCTGACCTACGGCGTGCAGTGCTTCAGCCGCTACCCCGACC
ACATGAAGCAGCACGACTTCTTCAAGTCCGCCATGCCCGAAGGCTACATCCAGGAGCGCACCATCTTCTT
CAAGGACGACGGCAACTACAAGACCCGCGCCGAGGTGAAGTTCGAGGGCGACACCCTGGTGAACCGCATC
GAGCTTAAGGGCATCGACTTCAAGGAGGACGGCAACATCCTGGGGCACAAGCTGGAGTACAACCTTCCTG
ACCAACTGACTGAAGAGCAGATCGCAGAATTTAAAGAGCTTTTCTCCCTATTTGACAAGGACGGGGATGG
GACAATAACAACCAAGGAGCTGGGGACGGTGATGCGGTCTCTGGGGCAGAACCCCACAGAAGCAGAGCTG
CAGGACATGATCAATGAAGTAGATGCCGACGGTGACGGCACAATCGACTTCCCTGAGTTCCTGACAATGA
TGGCAAGAAAAATGAAATACAGGGACACGGAAGAAGAAATTAGAGAAGCGTTCGGTGTGTTTGATAAGGA
TGGCAATGGCTACATCAGTGCAGCAGAGCTTCGCCACGTGATGACAAACCTTGGAGAGAAGTTAACAGAT
GAAGAGGTTGATGAAATGATCAGGGAAGCAGACATCGATGGGGATGGTCAGGTAAACTACGAAGAGTTTG
TACAAATGATGACAGCGAAG
